>Addgene plasmid #29472 | psiCHECK2-CCNA2 LONG 3'UTR | addgene partial sequence | sequence record 34861 | 29472 with psiCHECK2-R (5' CGAGGTCCGAAGACTCATTT 3')
AGATGTAATGAAAATAAAGATATTTTATTGCGGCCAGCGGCCGCGGTTTTACTCTCATCTTGCCACATGA
CTATAAACAAAAAGACATCCCTTTTTCATTAGAGATCCATCTGTTCTGTGATTTTTTTACCTTGTGATTT
ATAAAAATTAGGACCTAAATCTATAATATAAACTTCTTGGATGCCAGTCTTACTCATAGCTGACACATTT
TAGATCCTACTGGAAAACTAAGAAATGCCTCTTATTTCAATAATCCAAAACTTAACATACTCTTAGTAAA
TTCTTACTTTGCTTTATTCACAGAACACAGACCACCAGTGCAAAACAAGAAAAAGCACCAAGTAAAAAGC
CAGTGAAAAGAAGAAAAAAGAAGAGAGCTGCCAATTAAAGCTAACAGTTGTATATCTGTATATATAACTA
TTAAAAGGGATATTTATTCCATTCTGAGAACCCTGGGTATTTTTTATTCACAAATCCATTATAAAATCTA
GCAGGATTTTAAAAATAGTTTTTTGTTTTTAATGTGCTTTAAAATAATAAACCTTCTGGAGCATTTCTCG
TCTGTTAATTTGCATATAAGCTTCCCACCCTCTTCCACTCCCAACCTCTGTTGAGTTTACCTCGCAAAAC
CTAAACAAACAGGTTTTACAAAGAGCGAAAAAGTCTGGGGAATCTCTACTGTATCTATCTCTGAATACTG
TATTCAGATATGCTTAGATTAGATTATGCCCAAGTCAGCAAATTGATCCAGTTGCTTAGGAAAATGAATG
TCAGAATTTGAGGGTCTGTTTTCCTAAACCTACTTTAATTTTAGAGGAAGGCTTTTCACTTCCCATTATA
TAGTAAACCAAGTAAACTTCTTTACTAAGCAAAATCCTGAAGAAGTTAAATTTGACTTGCAAAGTTTTCC
AAATCAATTTATTATCCTGACAGCTGG
