[The description below was written by a language model from this plasmid's Addgene catalogue record.]
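Description:
psiCHECK2-CCNA2 LONG 3'UTR is a mammalian expression reporter plasmid built on the commercial psiCHECK2 backbone (about 6.3 kb without insert). It is maintained in E. coli as a high-copy plasmid under ampicillin selection. The insert is a 1,207 bp fragment described as the "long" 3' untranslated region of human CCNA2 (cyclin A2), cloned between XhoI and NotI sites, both of which remain intact so the fragment can be excised or exchanged. No feature table is provided with the record, so the promoters, polyadenylation signals and origin are not individually listed.

psiCHECK2 is generally known as a dual-luciferase vector. Its XhoI/NotI cloning region lies just downstream of the Renilla luciferase coding sequence, so an inserted UTR becomes part of the Renilla transcript. A separate firefly luciferase cassette on the same plasmid serves as an internal normalisation control. In this arrangement, any microRNA or other trans-acting factor that binds the CCNA2 3'UTR and reduces mRNA stability or translation lowers the Renilla signal relative to firefly, without the need to co-transfect a second control plasmid.

The associated publication concerns miR-24 and its suppression of cell proliferation through cell-cycle genes, including targeting through "seedless" 3'UTR recognition elements. The construct is therefore most plausibly used in transfected mammalian cells to test whether the CCNA2 3'UTR confers miR-24-dependent repression. The "LONG" label suggests that a shorter CCNA2 UTR version may also exist, but the record does not define the exact boundaries of the fragment.
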