Addgene plasmid #29472: psiCHECK2-CCNA2 LONG 3'UTR
Depositing lab: Judy Lieberman. Depositing organization: Boston Children's Hospital. Publication: miR-24 Inhibits cell proliferation by targeting E2F2, MYC, and other cell-cycle genes via binding to "seedless" 3'UTR microRNA recognition elements. Lal A, Navarro F, Maher CA, Maliszewski LE, Yan N, O'Day E, Chowdhury D, Dykxhoorn DM, Tsai P, Hofmann O, Becker KG, Gorospe M, Hide W, Lieberman J. Mol Cell. 2009 Sep 11. 35(5):610-25. 10.1016/j.molcel.2009.08.020 PubMed 19748357.
Backbone
  Vector backbone: psiCHECK2 (Promega)
  Backbone size w/o insert (bp): 6273
  Vector type: Mammalian Expression
Growth in bacteria
  Bacterial resistance: Ampicillin, 100 μg/mL
  Growth temperature: 37°C
  Growth strain: DH5alpha
  Copy number: High Copy
Gene/Insert
  Gene/Insert name: CCNA2 LONG 3'UTR
  Species: H. sapiens (human)
  Insert size (bp): 1207
  Entrez Gene: CCNA2 (a.k.a. CCN1, CCNA)
  Cloning method: Restriction Enzyme; 5′ cloning site Xho1 (not destroyed); 3′ cloning site Not1 (not destroyed)
  Sequencing primers: 5′ GTCCGCAACTACAACGCCTACCTT; 3′ AATGAGAGTGTTTCGTTCCTTCC
Terms and licenses: Academic/Nonprofit Terms; Industry Terms: Not Available to Industry
How to cite: psiCHECK2-CCNA2 LONG 3'UTR was a gift from Judy Lieberman (Addgene plasmid # 29472 ; http://n2t.net/addgene:29472 ; RRID:Addgene_29472)
